>Addgene plasmid #62351 | pTV-Oct4-TK-HMS | depositor full sequence | sequence record 111707 | Plasmid 62351: pTV-Oct4-TK-HMS
CTAAATTGTAAGCGTTAATATTTTGTTAAAATTCGCGTTAAATTTTTGTTAAATCAGCTCATTTTTTAAC
CAATAGGCCGAAATCGGCAAAATCCCTTATAAATCAAAAGAATAGACCGAGATAGGGT
[37 nt withheld, positions 129-165]
AAAGAACGTGGACTCCAACGTCAAAGG
[49 nt withheld, positions 193-241]
T
[91 nt withheld, positions 243-333]
G
[124 nt withheld, positions 335-458]
CCCATTCGCCATTCAGGCTGCGCAACTGTTGGGAAGGGCGATCGGTGCGGGCCTCTTCGCTATTACGCCA
GCTGGCGAAAGGGGGATGTGCTGCAAGGCGATTAAGTTGGGTAACGCCAGGGTTTTCCCAGTCACGACGT
TGTAAAACGACGGCCAGTGAGCGCGCGTAATACGACTCACTATAGGGCGAATTGTGATCTCACGGCTCTT
AATGTAGGCGCAAGGGGGTGGGGCATCTTAGGAGCTGCTTCTCCACAGGTAAGGGAGGATTAGACGCTTG
TAGCTTGAACTGTCAGAGGTGGGGGCTTGGGCTCCCTTCTTGCTGCCTCACTCACTCTGTTTGATCGGCC
TTTCAGGAAAGGTGTTCAGCCAGACCACCATCTGTCGCTTCGAGGCCTTGCAGCTCAGCCTTAAGAACAT
GTGTAAGCTGCGGCCCCTGCTGGAGAAGTGGGTGGAGGAAGCCGACAACAATGAGAACCTTCAGGAGGTG
AGGAGTGGCAGGATGTGTGCAATGTCTGCCAGGCACAGTCCCTTCTGCTGCTTCCATTCCTGGCTTGAAA
CTCCTCCCTCTCCAACCGGAGCTCGCAGGAGAAGTTCTGTGTCCTTATTCTGCTGCTATGAATTGGAATC
CAGAGCCTTAACATTTGCTAATCAATCAGGCTCTCTCCTTCTGAGTCACCCTCTGCCCCCACCAGCCTGA
CAATGGTCCCTCCCCAGAACCCCGTCTAGTGCTGGTGAAGGCTCAGACCTAGGTCTACCAGCCCCTTCCA
GAGCCCCTTTCAGTAACCCCTGGCTCTGGGGCCACATCCAATCAATGCTCCCTTAGCACAATCCCTTAGC
GGTTTGTTCTTCAGTCCCATCTCAAGGTGGGGCTGTTGCCAAGTCAAATACTAAAGTTGCTCTTGTCGCC
CCCATCTTCCCCTGCCCAGATATGCAAATCGGAGACCCTGGTGCAGGCCCGGAAGAGAAAGCGAACTAGC
ATTGAGAACCGTGTGAGGTGGAGTCTGGAGACCATGTTTCTGAAGTGCCCGAAGCCCTCCCTACAGCAGA
TCACTCACATCGCCAATCAGCTTGGGCTAGAGAAGGATGTGAGTGCCAAGATCCTGCCCTGTGGTACCTG
GATGTTTCCCTGTTCCCATTCCCCACCCCCCCCACCCCCCCACCCCCACCGCCGCCACCGCTGACTGCAG
CATCCCAGAGCTTATGATCTGATGTCCATCTCTGTGCCCATCCTAGGTGGTTCGAGTATGGTTCTGTAAC
CGGCGCCAGAAGGGCAAAAGATCAAGTATTGAGTATTCCCAACGAGAAGAGTACGAGGCTACCGGTACCC
CATTTCCAGGTGGAGCTGTATCTTTCCCACTGCCTCCTGGTCCCCACTTTGGCACCCCAGGCTATGGAAG
CCCCCACTTCACCACACTCTACTCAGTCCCTTTTCCTGAGGGCGAGGCCTTTCCCTCTGTTCCCGTCACT
GCTCTGGGCTCTCCCATGCATTCAAACGAGGGAAGAGGTAGCCTGCTAACTTGCGGGGACGTAGAGGAAA
ATCCTGGTCCCATAACTTCGTATAGCATACATTATACGAAGTTATTGATGGCTTCGTACCCCTGCCATCA
ACACGCGTCTGCGTTCGACCAGGCTGCGCGTTCTCGCGGCCATAGCAACCGACGTACGGCGTTGCGCCCT
CGCCGGCAGCAAGAAGCCACGGAAGTCCGCCTGGAGCAGAAAATGCCCACGCTACTGCGGGTTTATATAG
ACGGTCCTCACGGGATGGGGAAAACCACCACCACGCAACTGCTGGTGGCCCTGGGTTCGCGCGACGATAT
CGTCTACGTACCCGAGCCGATGACTTACTGGCAGGTGCTGGGGGCTTCCGAGACAATCGCGAACATCTAC
ACCACACAACACCGCCTCGACCAGGGTGAGATATCGGCCGGGGACGCGGCGGTGGTAATGACAAGCGCCC
AGATAACAATGGGCATGCCTTATGCCGTGACCGACGCCGTTCTGGCTCCTCATATCGGGGGGGAGGCTGG
GAGCTCACATGCCCCGCCCCCGGCCCTCACCCTCATCTTCGACCGCCATCCCATCGCCGCCCTCCTGTGC
TACCCGGCCGCGCGATACCTTATGGGCAGCATGACCCCCCAGGCCGTGCTGGCGTTCGTGGCCCTCATCC
CGCCGACCTTGCCCGGCACAAACATCGTGTTGGGGGCCCTTCCGGAGGACAGACACATCGACCGCCTGGC
CAAACGCCAGCGCCCCGGCGAGCGGCTTGACCTGGCTATGCTGGCCGCGATTCGCCGCGTTTACGGGCTG
CTTGCCAATACGGTGCGGTATCTGCAGGGCGGCGGGTCGTGGCGGGAGGATTGGGGACAGCTTTCGGGGA
CGGCCGTGCCGCCCCAGGGTGCCGAGCCCCAGAGCAACGCGGGCCCACGACCCCATATCGGGGACACGTT
ATTTACCCTGTTTCGGGCCCCCGAGTTGCTGGCCCCCAACGGCGACCTGTACAACGTGTTTGCCTGGGCC
TTGGACGTCTTGGCCAAACGCCTCCGTCCCATGCACGTCTTTATCCTGGATTACGACCAATCGCCCGCCG
GCTGCCGGGACGCCCTGCTGCAACTTACCTCCGGGATGGTCCAGACCCACGTCACCACCCCCGGCTCCAT
ACCGACGATCTGCGACCTGGCGCGCACGTTTGCCCGGGAGATGGGGGAGGCTAACTCTCGAGCTGAGGGA
AGAGGTAGCCTGCTAACTTGCGGGGACGTAGAGGAAAATCCTGGTCCCATGAAAAAGCCTGAACTCACCG
CGACGTCTGTCGAGAAGTTTCTGATCGAAAAGTTCGACAGCGTCTCCGACCTGATGCAGCTCTCGGAGGG
CGAAGAATCTCGTGCTTTCAGCTTCGATGTAGGAGGGCGTGGATATGTCCTGCGGGTAAATAGCTGCGCC
GATGGTTTCTACAAAGATCGTTATGTTTATCGGCACTTTGCATCGGCCGCGCTCCCGATTCCGGAAGTGC
TTGACATTGGGGAATTCAGCGAGAGCCTGACCTATTGCATCTCCCGCCGTGCACAGGGTGTCACGTTGCA
AGACCTGCCTGAAACCGAACTGCCCGCTGTTCTGCAGCCGGTCGCGGAGGCCATGGATGCGATCGCTGCG
GCCGATCTTAGCCAGACGAGCGGGTTCGGCCCATTCGGACCGCAAGGAATCGGTCAATACACTACATGGC
GTGATTTCATATGCGCGATTGCTGATCCCCATGTGTATCACTGGCAAACTGTGATGGACGACACCGTCAG
TGCGTCCGTCGCGCAGGCTCTCGATGAGCTGATGCTTTGGGCCGAGGACTGCCCCGAAGTCCGGCACCTC
GTGCACGCGGATTTCGGCTCCAACAATGTCCTGACGGACAATGGCCGCATAACAGCGGTCATTGACTGGA
GCGAGGCGATGTTCGGGGATTCCCAATACGAGGTCGCCAACATCTTCTTCTGGAGGCCGTGGTTGGCTTG
TATGGAGCAGCAGACGCGCTACTTCGAGCGGAGGCATCCGGAGCTTGCAGGATCGCCGCGGCTCCGGGCG
TATATGCTCCGCATTGGTCTTGACCAACTCTATCAGAGCTTGGTTGACGGCAATTTCGATGATGCAGCTT
GGGCGCAGGGTCGATGCGACGCAATCGTCCGATCCGGAGCCGGGACTGTCGGGCGTACACAAATCGCCCG
CAGAAGCGCGGCCGTCTGGACCGATGGCTGTGTAGAAGTACTCGCCGATAGTGGAAACCGACGCCCCAGC
ACTCGTCCGAGGGCAAAGGAAATAACTTCGTATAGCATACATTATACGAAGTTATGAGGATCCATTCCAG
CGGCCGCGAATTCGCCCTTCGCGGGATCCTACGGTACTTATTGCCAAGAAAGCACGAGCATCAGCCGTGC
CTCCAGGTCGAATCTTCAAACGACGACGATCACGCGTCGCTCCAGTATTCCAGGGTTCATCAGATCCTAC
GGTACTTATTGCCAAGAAAGCACGAGCATCAGCCGTGCCTCCAGGTCGAATCTTCAAACGACGACGATCA
CGCGTCGCTCCAGTATTCCAGGGTTCATCAGATCCTACGGTACTTATTGCCAAGAAAGCACGAGCATCAG
CCGTGCCTCCAGGTCGAATCTTCAAACGACGACGATCACGCGTCGCTCCAGTATTCCAGGGTTCATCAGA
TCCTACGGTACTTATTGCCAAGAAAGCACGAGCATCAGCCGTGCCTCCAGGTCGAATCTTCAAACGACGA
CGATCACGCGTCGCTCCAGTATTCCAGGGTTCATCAGATCCTACGGTACTTATTGCCAAGAAAGCACGAG
CATCAGCCGTGCCTCCAGGTCGAATCTTCAAACGACGACGATCACGCGTCGCTCCAGTATTCCAGGGTTC
ATCAGATCCTACGGTACTTATTGCCAAGAAAGCACGAGCATCAGCCGTGCCTCCAGGTCGAATCTTCAAA
CGACGACGATCACGCGTCGCTCCAGTATTCCAGGGTTCATCAGATCCTACGGTACTTATTGCCAAGAAAG
CACGAGCATCAGCCGTGCCTCCAGGTCGAATCTTCAAACGACGACGATCACGCGTCGCTCCAGTATTCCA
GGGTTCATCAGATCCTACGGTACTTATTGCCAAGAAAGCACGAGCATCAGCCGTGCCTCCAGGTCGAATC
TTCAAACGACGACGATCACGCGTCGCTCCAGTATTCCAGGGTTCATCAGATCCTACGGTACTTATTGCCA
AGAAAGCACGAGCATCAGCCGTGCCTCCAGGTCGAATCTTCAAACGACGACGATCACGCGTCGCTCCAGT
ATTCCAGGGTTCATCAGATCCTACGGTACTTATTGCCAAGAAAGCACGAGCATCAGCCGTGCCTCCAGGT
CGAATCTTCAAACGACGACGATCACGCGTCGCTCCAGTATTCCAGGGTTCATCAGATCCTACGGTACTTA
TTGCCAAGAAAGCACGAGCATCAGCCGTGCCTCCAGGTCGAATCTTCAAACGACGACGATCACGCGTCGC
TCCAGTATTCCAGGGTTCATCAGATCCTACGGTACTTATTGCCAAGAAAGCACGAGCATCAGCCGTGCCT
CCAGGTCGAATCTTCAAACGACGACGATCACGCGTCGCTCCAGTATTCCAGGGTTCATCAGATCTAGTGG
GCACCAGCCCTCCCTGGGGATGCTGTGAGCCAAGGCAAGGGAGGTAGACAAGAGAACCTGGAGCTTTGGG
GTTAAATTCTTTTACTGAGGAGGGATTAAAAGCACAACAGGGGTGGGGGGTGGGATGGGGAAAGAAGCTC
AGTGATGCTGTTGATCAGGAGCCTGGCCTGTCTGTCACTCATCATTTTGTTCTTAAATAAAGACTGGGAC
ACACAGTAGATAGCTGAATTTTGTTTTCCTTCAGTTCCTAGAGAGCCTGCGGTTGGAGAAAGCCAGTAAT
GGATTCTCAAACCCCAGGTGATCTTCAAAACAGGCGCCATTGAAACCATTGGAGTTCCACAAAATGCCCA
GGGATAGTTGGGGTTGGAGCCCAACCTATAGAGGAAGGCATTGCATATTCGCCATCCTAGAGGCGGTAAG
TCTCTGCTAGCTGATGGACATCACCTCATAGCCATTGTCTGGCAGCCGCCTTCTTTCCTCTTGTCACTCT
GGGAGTTCTGGTGGGCTTATACTTTAAAAAAAAGAGTTTTTTTGGGGGGGTTAAGATTTATTTTATTTAT
ATGGGTACACTGTAGCTGTCTTCTAGACACACCAGAAGAGGGCATGGGATCCCATTACAGATGGTTGTGA
GCCACCATGTGGTTGCTGGGAATTGAACTCAGGACCTCTGGAAGAGCAGTCAGTGCTCTTAACCGCTGAG
CCATCTCTCCAGCCCTCAAACTCTTTTTTTTCTTTTCCTTCAAGATGAGTTCTGTGTAGTCCTGGCGGAC
CAGGTTGGCCTCAGATCAGCCTGCCTCTGCCTCCGCAGTGCTGAGATTAAAGGCCCGTGCCACTCTAGGC
TAAATTGTTATGCTTCTATTCTAGCTGATGACCACCTTTTTTGGGCGTAGTAGTGCTGGGAGTAGGGTCT
GTACACATGTCTACAATGCCAGAATAGGTCAAAGGCTTTAGATCTCAAGGAACTGGATTTATAGAGAGTT
GGGAGCAGCCATGTAGGTTCTGAGAACCAAACCTGGGTCCTCTGCAAGAAGAGCCATTGGCTTTTTGTTT
TTGTTTGTTTTGAGACATTTCTCGGTGTAGCCCTGGCTATCTGGAACTCTGTAGGCCAGGCTGTCCCTGA
ACTCAGATCCAGTCTATCCATCCCTGCCTTCCAAGAGCTGGGATTAAGGTCATGTACCACCACAGGCCAG
CTAGCCATAGCTCCTAACTGCTGAACCATTTATTTATTTATTTATTTTATTTTTTTGGTTTTTCGAGACA
GGGTTTCTCTGTATAGCTCTGGATGTCCTGGAACTCACTTTGTAAACCAGTCTGGCCTCGAACTCAGAAA
TCTGCTTGCCTCTGCCTCCCCAGTGAGTGCTGGGATCAAATGCGTGCGCCACCACTCCCAGCTTAAGTCT
TTATTTTTTAAAATGTTATTTATTTTGGGGCTGGTGAGATGGCTCAGTGGTTAAGAGCACTGACTGCTCT
GCCAGAGGTCCCGAGTTCAAATCCCAGCAACTACATGGTGGCTCACAACCATCTGTAATGAGATCTGACG
CCCTCTTCTGGTATGTCTGAAGACAACTACAGTGTACTTACATATATATATAATAAATAAATTAAAAAAA
AAAAAGAGAGGAGGAGCCAAGCAGCTCCTTTAGAAAAAAAAAAAGTTATTTATTTTATGTATTTGAGCTG
TCTTCAGACACACCAGAAGAGGGCAATGGATCCCATTACAGATGGTTGTGAGCCACCATGGTTGATGGGA
ATTGAACTCTGGACCTCTGGCAGAGCAGTCAGTGCTCTTAACCGCTGAGCCATCTCTCCAGCCCCCAAAG
CCAAGTCTTAAAGCATTTTTGCTGCTGAATGTCAGCCCTACCAGATCTCTGCCTCCCTCCCCTCCCCTCC
CCCCAGTATCTCATGAAGACCAAGCTGGCCTGGACACAGTAAGTATGTGCATATTTATGTGTGAAGATTG
TCACAATGTGAGGAAAAAAGTTGGTTCCCTCCATGGTGTGGGTCCTGTGGGTCAAGTCCAGGTCGCTAGG
CTTGGCAGCAAGTGCCTTGACTCATAGTCTTCTCCTGCCCAACTCCATGCTTGGTTTCCACGAGCCCCTG
TGCTATGGAGAATTCCATCTCCAGGCCTCACCAAATCTCAGCTTTTGTTCCCTTTAGTGAGGGTTAATTG
CGCGCTTGGCGTAATCATGGTCATAGCTGTTTCCTGTGTGAAATTGTTATCCGCTCACAATTCCACACAA
CATACGAGCCGGAAGCATAAAGTGTAAAGCCTGGGGTGCCTAATGAGTGAGCTAACTCACATTAATTGCG
TTGCGCTCACTGCCCGCTTTCCAGTCGGGAAACCTGTCGTGCCAGCTGCATTAATGAATCGGCCAACGCG
CGGGGAGAGGCGGTTTGCGTATTGGGCGCTCTTCCGCTTCCTCGCTCACTGACTCGCTGCGCTCGGTCGT
TCGGCTGCGGCGAGCGGTATCAGCTCACTCAAAGGCGGTAATACGGTTATCCACAGAATCAGGGGATAAC
GCAGGAAAGAACATGTGAGCAAAAGGCCAGCAAAAGGCCAGGAACCGTAAAAAGGCCGCGTTGCTGGCGT
TTTTCCATAGGCTCCGCCCCCCTGACGAGCATCACAAAAATCGACGCTCAAGTCAGAGGTGGCGAAACCC
GACAGGACTATAAAGATACCAGGCGTTTCCCCCTGGAAGCTCCCTCGTGCGCTCTCCTGTTCCGACCCTG
CCGCTTACCGGATACCTGTCCGCCTTTCTCCCTTCGGGAAGCGTGGCGCTTTCTCATAGCTCACGCTGTA
GGTATCTCAGTTCGGTGTAGGTCGTTCGCTCCAAGCTGGGCTGTGTGCACGAACCCCCCGTTCAGCCCGA
CCGCTGCGCCTTATCCGGTAACTATCGTCTTGAGTCCAACCCGGTAAGACACGACTTATCGCCACTGGCA
GCAGCCACTGGTAACAGGATTAGCAGAGCGAGGTATGTAGGCGGTGCTACAGAGTTCTTGAAGTGGTGGC
CTAACTACGGCTACACTAGAAGGACAGTATTTGGTATCTGCGCTCTGCTGAAGCCAGTTACCTTCGGAAA
AAGAGTTGGTAGCTCTTGATCCGGCAAACAAACCACCGCTGGTAGCGGTGGTTTTTTTGTTTGCAAGCAG
CAGATTACGCGCAGAAAAAAAGGATCTCAAGAAGATCCTTTGATCTTTTCTACGGGGTCTGACGCTCAGT
GGAACGAAAACTCACGTTAAGGGATTTTGGTCATGAGATTATCAAAAAGGATCTTCACCTAGATCCTTTT
AAATTAAAAATGAAGTTTTAAATCAATCTAAAGTATATATGAGTAAACTTGGTCTGACAGTTACCAATGC
TTAATCAGTGAGGCACCTATCTCAGCGATCTGTCTATTTCGTTCATCCATAGTTGCCTGACTCCCCGTCG
TGTAGATAACTACGATACGGGAGGGCTTACCATCTGGCCCCAGTGCTGCAATGATACCGCGGCTGCCACG
CTCACCGGCTCCAGATTTATCAGCAATAAACCAGCCAGCCGGAAGGGCCGAGCGCAGAAGTGGTCCTGCA
ACTTTATCCGCCTCCATCCAGTCTATTAATTGTTGCCGGGAAGCTAGAGTAAGTAGTTCGCCAGTTAATA
GTTTGCGCAACGTTGTTGCCATTGCTACAGGCATCGTGGTGTCACGCTCGTCGTTTGGTATGGCTTCATT
CAGCTCCGGTTCCCAACGATCAAGGCGAGTTACATGATCCCCCATGTTGTGCAAAAAAGCGGTTAGCTCC
TTCGGTCCTCCGATCGTTGTCAGAAGTAAGTTGGCCGCAGTGTTATCACTCATGGTTATGGCAGCACTGC
ATAATTCTCTTACTGTCATGCCATCCGTAAGATGCTTTTCTGTGACTGGTGAGTACTCAACCAAGTCATT
CTGAGAATAGTGTATGCGGCGACCGAGTTGCTCTTGCCCGGCGTCAATACGGGATAATACCGCGCCACAT
AGCAGAACTTTAAAAGTGCTCATCATTGGAAAACGTTCTTCGGGGCGAAAACTCTCAAGGATCTTACCGC
TGTTGAGATCCAGTTCGATGTAACCCACTCGTGCACCCAACTGATCTTCAGCATCTTTTACTTTCACCAG
CGTTTCTGGGTGAGCAAAAACAGGAAGGCAAAATGCCGCAAAAAAGGGAATAAGGGCGACACGGAAATGT
TGAATACTCATACTCTTCCTTTTTCAATATTATTGAAGCATTTATCAGGGTTATTGTCTCATGAGCGGAT
ACATATTTGAATGTATTTAGAAAAATAAACAAATAGGGGTTCCGCGCACATTTCCCCGAAAAGTGCCAC
Features (pLannotate 1.2.2; 18 found; start..end, strand, type, name):
     30..458     -  rep_origin     f1 ori (sequence partly withheld): f1 bacteriophage origin of replication; arrow indicates direction of (+) strand synthesis
    463..618     -  CDS            lacZα (fragment): LacZα fragment of β-galactosidase; lacZ fragment
    626..644     +  promoter       T7 promoter: promoter for bacteriophage T7 RNA polymerase
    793..924     +  CDS            pou3f3 (fragment): PO3F3_XENLA - Also known as nrl-20. Experimental evidence at transcript level: Swiss-Prot protein existence level 2. From Xenopus laevis (African clawed frog).
   1385..1549    +  CDS            Pou5f1 (fragment): PO5F1_MOUSE - Also known as Oct-3, Oct-4, Otf-3, Otf3. Experimental evidence at protein level: Swiss-Prot protein existence level 1. Transcription factor that binds to the octamer motif (5'- ATTTGCAT-3') (PubMed:1972777, PubMed:1690859, PubMed:1967980, PubMed:17525163, PubMed:23376973). Forms a trimeric complex with SOX2 or SOX15 on DNA and controls the expression of a number of genes involved in embryonic development such as YES1, FGF4, UTF1 and ZFP206 (PubMed:15863505, PubMed:17097055, PubMed:17496161, PubMed:19740739). Critical for early embryogenesis and for embryonic stem cell pluripotenc
   1695..1955    +  CDS            Pou5f1 (fragment): PO5F1_MOUSE - Also known as Oct-3, Oct-4, Otf-3, Otf3. Experimental evidence at protein level: Swiss-Prot protein existence level 1. Transcription factor that binds to the octamer motif (5'- ATTTGCAT-3') (PubMed:1972777, PubMed:1690859, PubMed:1967980, PubMed:17525163, PubMed:23376973). Forms a trimeric complex with SOX2 or SOX15 on DNA and controls the expression of a number of genes involved in embryonic development such as YES1, FGF4, UTF1 and ZFP206 (PubMed:15863505, PubMed:17097055, PubMed:17496161, PubMed:19740739). Critical for early embryogenesis and for embryonic stem cell pluripotenc
   2010..2043    +  protein_bind   loxP: Cre-mediated recombination occurs in the 8-bp core sequence (GCATACAT). Cre recombinase
   2046..3173    +  CDS            TK: KITH_HHV1 - Also known as UL23. Experimental evidence at protein level: Swiss-Prot protein existence level 1. Catalyzes the transfer of the gamma-phospho group of ATP to thymidine to generate dTMP in the salvage pathway of pyrimidine synthesis. The dTMP serves as a substrate for DNA polymerase during viral DNA replication. Allows the virus to be reactivated and to grow in non-proliferative cells lacking a high concentration of phosphorylated nucleic acid precursors. From Human herpesvirus 1 (HHV-1) (Human herpes simplex virus 1). Used in molecular biology as a selectable marker to identify tra
   3237..4259    +  CDS            hph: KHYB_ECOLX - Experimental evidence at protein level: Swiss-Prot protein existence level 1. The aminoglycoside phosphotransferases achieve inactivation of their antibiotic substrates by phosphorylation. Only phosphorylates hygromycin and closely related compounds such as demethyl analogs and destomycin. From Escherichia coli.
   4260..4293    +  protein_bind   loxP: Cre-mediated recombination occurs in the 8-bp core sequence (GCATACAT). Cre recombinase
   7789..7807    -  promoter       T3 promoter: promoter for bacteriophage T3 RNA polymerase
   7852..7868    -  protein_bind   lac operator: The lac repressor binds to the lac operator to inhibit transcription in E. coli. This inhibition can be relieved by adding lactose or isopropyl-β-D-thiogalactopyranoside (IPTG). lac repressor encoded by lacI
   7876..7906    -  promoter       lac promoter: promoter for the E. coli lac operon
   7921..7942    -  protein_bind   CAP binding site: CAP binding activates transcription in the presence of cAMP. E. coli catabolite activator protein
   7955..8047    -  CDS            lacI (fragment): lac repressor; lacI; The lac repressor binds to the lac operator to inhibit transcription in E. coli. This inhibition can be relieved by adding lactose or isopropyl-β-D-thiogalactopyranoside (IPTG).
   8230..8818    -  rep_origin     ori: high-copy-number ColE1/pMB1/pBR322/pUC origin of replication
   8989..9849    -  CDS            AmpR: β-lactamase; bla; confers resistance to ampicillin, carbenicillin, and related antibiotics
   9850..9954    -  promoter       AmpR promoter: bla
