[The description below was written by a language model from this plasmid's Addgene catalogue record and pLannotate feature annotations shown in this document.]
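Description:
pTV-Oct4-TK-HMS is a mouse gene-targeting vector built on the pBluescript II SK(+) backbone and designed to modify the Oct4 (Pou5f1) locus by homologous recombination. In bacteria it is maintained as a high-copy plasmid through the ColE1/pUC-type origin and selected with ampicillin via the β-lactamase gene. The backbone also contributes an f1 phage origin, the lacZα/lac promoter region, and flanking T7 and T3 promoters. Selection in mammalian cells is by hygromycin.

The insert is recorded as TK-Hyg-24xMS2. In the feature table, the upstream part of the cloned region contains fragments matching mouse Pou5f1 coding sequence. A weaker hit to a Xenopus POU-domain protein probably reflects conserved POU-domain sequence. These fragments are consistent with a 5' homology arm covering the terminal Oct4 exons. Directly after them lies a loxP-flanked cassette encoding herpes simplex virus thymidine kinase followed by hygromycin phosphotransferase. No separate promoter is annotated for this cassette, and the record does not state how it is expressed. The pairing allows positive selection of targeted cells with hygromycin. After Cre-mediated excision between the two loxP sites, it also allows negative selection against cells that retain TK.

About 3.5 kb between the second loxP site and the T3 promoter carries no annotations. This stretch presumably holds the 24 MS2 stem-loop repeats named in the insert and the 3' homology arm, but the table does not confirm this. MS2 repeats incorporated into a transcript are bound by fluorescently tagged MS2 coat protein. This fits the associated work on live imaging of transcription from specific endogenous genes.
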