Addgene plasmid #62351: pTV-Oct4-TK-HMS
Purpose: Mouse Oct4 targeting vector
Depositing lab: Hiroshi Ochiai. Depositing organization: Hiroshima University. Publication: Simultaneous live imaging of the transcription and nuclear position of specific genes. Ochiai H, Sugawara T, Yamamoto T. Nucleic Acids Res. 2015 Jun 19. pii: gkv624. 10.1093/nar/gkv624 PubMed 26092696.
Backbone
  Vector backbone: pBlueScript II SK (+)
  Backbone size w/o insert (bp): 6395
  Total vector size (bp): 9973
  Vector type: Mouse Targeting
  Selectable markers: Hygromycin
Growth in bacteria
  Bacterial resistance: Ampicillin, 100 μg/mL
  Growth temperature: 37°C
  Growth strain: XL10 Gold
  Copy number: High Copy
Gene/Insert
  Gene/Insert name: TK-Hyg-24xMS2
  Species: M. musculus (mouse)
  Insert size (bp): 3578
  Cloning method: Unknown
  Sequencing primers: 5′ M13/pUC Forward; 3′ M13/pUC Reverse
Terms and licenses: Academic/Nonprofit Terms; Industry Terms: Not Available to Industry
How to cite: pTV-Oct4-TK-HMS was a gift from Hiroshi Ochiai (Addgene plasmid # 62351 ; http://n2t.net/addgene:62351 ; RRID:Addgene_62351)
