>Addgene plasmid #62351 | pTV-Oct4-TK-HMS | addgene partial sequence | sequence record 114571 | Hygro-F 5'-gacggcaatttcgatgatg-3'
GCGACGCAATCGTCCGATCCGGAGCCGGGACTGTCGGGCGTACACAAATCGCCCGCAGAAGCGCGGCCGT
CTGGACCGATGGCTGTGTAGAAGTACTCGCCGATAGTGGAAACCGACGCCCCAGCACTCGTCCGAGGGCA
AAGGAAATAACTTCGTATAGCATACATTATACGAAGTTATGAGGATCCATTCCAGCGGCCGCGAATTCGC
CCTTCGCGGGATCCTACGGTACTTATTGCCAAGAAAGCACGAGCATCAGCCGTGCCTCCAGGTCGAATCT
TCAAACGACGACGATCACGCGTCGCTCCAGTATTCCAGGGTTCATCAGATCCTACGGTACTTATTGCCAA
GAAAGCACGAGCATCAGCCGTGCCTCCAGGTCGAATCTTCAAACGACGACGATCACGCGTCGCTCCAGTA
TTCCAGGGTTCATCAGATCCTACGGTACTTATTGCCAAGAAAGCACGAGCATCAGCCGTGCCTCCAGGTC
GAATCTTCAAACGACGACGATCACGCGTCGCTCCAGTATTCCAGGGTTCATCAGATCCTACGGTACTTAT
TGCCAAGAAAGCACGAGCATCAGCCGTGCCTCCAGGTCGAATCTTCAAACGACGACGATCACGCGTCGCT
CCAGTATTCCAGGGTTCATCAGATCCTACGGTACTTATTGCCAAGAAAGCACGAGCATCAGCCGTGCCTC
CAGGTCGAATCTTCAAACGACGACGATCACGCGTCGCTCCAGTATTCCAGGGTTCATCAGATCCTACGGT
ACTTATTGCCAAGAAAGCACGAGCATCAGCCGTGCCTCCAGGTCGAATCTTCAAACGACGACGATCACGC
GTCGCTCCAGTATTCCAGGGTTCATCAGATCCTACGGTACTTATTGCCAAGAAAGCACGAGCATCAGCCG
TGCCTCCAGGTCGAATCTTCAAACGACGACGATCACGCGTCGCTCCAGTATTCCAGGGTTCATCAGATCC
TACGGTACTTATTGCCAAGAAAGCACGAGCATCAGCCGTGCCTCCAGGTCGAATCTTCAAACGACGACGA
TCACGCGTCGCTCCAGTATTCCAGGGTTCATCAGATCCTACGGTACTTATTGCCAAGAAAGCACGAGCAT
CAGCCG
