>Addgene plasmid #62351 | pTV-Oct4-TK-HMS | addgene partial sequence | sequence record 114572 | M13-F20 5'-TGTAAAACGACGGCCAGT-3'
CTATAGGGCGAATTGTGATCTCACGGCTCTTAATGTAGGCGCAAGGGGGTGGGGCATCTTAGGAGCTGCT
TCTCCACAGGTAAGGGAGGATTAGACGCTTGTAGCTTGAACTGTCAGAGGTGGGGGCTTGGGCTCCCTTC
TTGCTGCCTCACTCACTCTGTTTGATCGGCCTTTCAGGAAAGGTGTTCAGCCAGACCACCATCTGTCGCT
TCGAGGCCTTGCAGCTCAGCCTTAAGAACATGTGTAAGCTGCGGCCCCTGCTGGAGAAGTGGGTGGAGGA
AGCCGACAACAATGAGAACCTTCAGGAGGTGAGGAGTGGCAGGATGTGTGCAATGTCTGCCAGGCACAGT
CCCTTCTGCTGCTTCCATTCCTGGCTTGAAACTCCTCCCTCTCCAACCGGAGCTCGCAGGAGAAGTTCTG
TGTCCTTATTCTGCTGCTATGAATTGGAATCCAGAGCCTTAACATTTGCTAATCAATCAGGCTCTCTCCT
TCTGAGTCACCCTCTGCCCCCACCAGCCTGACAATGGTCCCTCCCCAGAACCCCGTCTAGTGCTGGTGAA
GGCTCAGACCTAGGTCTACCAGCCCCTTCCAGAGCCCCTTTCAGTAACCCCTGGCTCTGGGGCCACATCC
AATCAATGCTCCCTTAGCACAATCCCTTAGCGGTTTGTTCTTCAGTCCCATCTCAAGGTGGGGCTGTTGC
CAAGTCAAATACTAAAGTTGCTCTTGTCGCCCCCATCTTCCCCTGCCCAGATATGCAAATCGGAGACCCT
GGTGCAGGCCCGGAAGAGAAAGCGAACTAGCATTGAGAACCGTGTGAGGTGGAGTCTGGAGACCATGTTT
CTGAAGTGCCCGAAGCCCTCCCTACAGCAGATCACTCACATCGCCAATCAGCTTGGGCTAGAGAAGGATG
TGAGTGCCAAGATCCTGCCCTGTGGTACCTGGATGTTTCCCTGTTCCCATTCCCCACCCCC
