>Addgene plasmid #62351 | pTV-Oct4-TK-HMS | addgene partial sequence | sequence record 114573 | TK-seq-10 5'-CGAGGCGGTGTTGTGTGGTGT-3'
GGAAGCCCCCAGCACCTGCCAGTAAGTCATCGGCTCGGGTACGTAGACGATATCGTCGCGCGAACCCAGG
GCCACCAGCAGTTGCGTGGTGGTGGTTTTCCCCATCCCGTGAGGACCGTCTATATAAACCCGCAGTAGCG
TGGGCATTTTCTGCTCCAGGCGGACTTCCGTGGCTTCTTGCTGCCGGCGAGGGCGCAACGCCGTACGTCG
GTTGCTATGGCCGCGAGAACGCGCAGCCTGGTCGAACGCAGACGCGTGTTGATGGCAGGGGTACGAAGCC
ATCAATAACTTCGTATAATGTATGCTATACGAAGTTATGGGACCAGGATTTTCCTCTACGTCCCCGCAAG
TTAGCAGGCTACCTCTTCCCTCGTTTGAATGCATGGGAGAGCCCAGAGCAGTGACGGGAACAGAGGGAAA
GGCCTCGCCCTCAGGAAAAGGGACTGAGTAGAGTGTGGTGAAGTGGGGGCTTCCATAGCCTGGGGTGCCA
AAGTGGGGACCAGGAGGCAGTGGGAAAGATACAGCTCCACCTGGAAATGGGGTACCGGTAGCCTCGTACT
CTTCTCGTTGGGAATACTCAATACTTGATCTTTTGCCCTTCTGGCGCCGGTTACAGAACCATACTCGAAC
CACCTAGGATGGGCACAGAGATGGACATCAGATCATAAGCTCTGGGATGCTGCAGTCAGCGGTGGCGGCG
GTGGGGGTGGGGGGGTGGGGGGGGT
