>Addgene plasmid #62351 | pTV-Oct4-TK-HMS | addgene partial sequence | sequence record 114574 | M13pUC-Rev 5'-AGCGGATAACAATTTCACACAGG-3'
GACCATGATTACGCCAAGCGCGCAATTAACCCTCACTAAAGGGAACAAAAGCTGAGATTTGGTGAGGCCT
GGAGATGGAATTCTCCATAGCACAGGGGCTCGTGGAAACCAAGCATGGAGTTGGGCAGGAGAAGACTATG
AGTCAAGGCACTTGCTGCCAAGCCTAGCGACCTGGACTTGACCCACAGGACCCACACCATGGAGGGAACC
AACTTTTTTCCTCACATTGTGACAATCTTCACACATAAATATGCACATACTTACTGTGTCCAGGCCAGCT
TGGTCTTCATGAGATACTGGGGGGAGGGGAGGGGAGGGAGGCAGAGATCTGGTAGGGCTGACATTCAGCA
GCAAAAATGCTTTAAGACTTGGCTTTGGGGGCTGGAGAGATGGCTCAGCGGTTAAGAGCACTGACTGCTC
TGCCAGAGGTCCAGAGTTCAATTCCCATCAACCATGGTGGCTCACAACCATCTGTAATGGGATCCATTGC
CCTCTTCTGGTGTGTCTGAAGACAGCTCAAATACATAAAATAAATAACTTTTTTTTTTT
