>Addgene plasmid #62351 | pTV-Oct4-TK-HMS | addgene partial sequence | sequence record 115669 | attP-R 5'-ACTTTCACCAGCGTTTCTGG-3'
GAAGGCAAAATGCCGCAAAAAAGGGAATAAGGGCGACACGGAAATGTTGAATACTCATACTCTTCCTTTT
CAATATTATTGAAGCATTTATCAGGGTTATTGTCTCATGAGCGGATACATATTTGAATGTATTTAGAAAA
ATAAACAAATAGGGATTCCGCGCACATTTCCCCGAAAAGTGCCACCTAAATTGTAAGCGTTAATATTTTG
TTAAAATTCGCGTTAAATTTTTGCTAAATCAGCTCATTTTTTAACCAATAGGCCGAAATCGGCAAAATCC
CTTATAAATCAAAAGAATAGACCGAGATAGGGT
[37 nt withheld, positions 314-350]
AAAGAACGTGGACTCCAACGTCAAAGG
[49 nt withheld, positions 378-426]
T
[91 nt withheld, positions 428-518]
G
[124 nt withheld, positions 520-643]
CCCATTCGCCATTCAGGCTGCGCAACTGTTGGGAAGGGCGATCGGTGCGGGCCTCTTCGCTATTACGCCA
GCTGGCGAAAGGGGGATGTGCTGCAAGGCGATTAAGTTGGGTAACGCCAGGGTTTTCCCAGTCACGACGT
TGTAAAACGACGGCCAGTGAGCGCGCGTAATACGACTCACTATAGGGCGAATTGTGATCTCACGGCTCTT
AATGTAGGCGCAAGGGGGTGGGGCATCTTAGGAGCTGCTTCTCCACAGGTAAGGGAGGATTAGACGCTTG
TAGCTTGAACTGTCAGAGGTGGGGGCTTGGGCTCCCTTCTTGCTGCCTCACTCACTCTGTTTGATCGGCC
TTTCAGGAAAGGTGTTCAGCCAGACCACCATCTGTCGCTTCGAGGCCTTGCAGCTCAGCCTTAAGA
